>Addgene plasmid #74020 | FUap97GW (C4) | addgene full sequence | sequence record 201619 | Addgene NGS Result
GTCGACGGATCGGGAGATCTCCCGATCCCCTATGGTGCACTCTCAGTACAATCTGCTCTGATGCCGCATA
GTTAAGCCAGTATCTGCTCCCTGCTTGTGTGTTGGAGGTCGCTGAGTAGTGCGCGAGCAAAATTTAAGCT
ACAACAAGGCAAGGCTTGACCGACAATTGCATGAAGAATCTGCTTAGGGTTAGGCGTTTTGCGCTGCTTC
GCGATGTACGGGCCAGATATACGCGTTGACATTGATTATTGACTAGTTATTAATAGTAATCAATTACGGG
GTCATTAGTTCATAGCCCATATATGGAGTTCCGCGTTACATAACTTACGGTAAATGGCCCGCCTGGCTGA
CCGCCCAACGACCCCCGCCCATTGACGTCAATAATGACGTATGTTCCCATAGTAACGCCAATAGGGACTT
TCCATTGACGTCAATGGGTGGAGTATTTACGGTAAACTGCCCACTTGGCAGTACATCAAGTGTATCATAT
GCCAAGTACGCCCCCTATTGACGTCAATGACGGTAAATGGCCCGCCTGGCATTATGCCCAGTACATGACC
TTATGGGACTTTCCTACTTGGCAGTACATCTACGTATTAGTCATCGCTATTACCATGGTGATGCGGTTTT
GGCAGTACATCAATGGGCGTGGATAGCGGTTTGACTCACGGGGATTTCCAAGTCTCCACCCCATTGACGT
CAATGGGAGTTTGTTTTGGCACCAAAATCAACGGGACTTTCCAAAATGTCGTAACAACTCCGCCCCATTG
ACGCAAATGGGCGGTAGGCGTGTACGGTGGGAGGTCTATATAAGCAGCGCGTTTTGCCTGTACTGGGTCT
CTCTGGTTAGACCAGATCTGAGCCTGGGAGCTCTCTGGCTAACTAGGGAACCCACTGCTTAAGCCTCAAT
AAAGCTTGCCTTGAGTGCTTCAAGTAGTGTGTGCCCGTCTGTTGTGTGACTCTGGTAACTAGAGATCCCT
CAGACCCTTTTAGTCAGTGTGGAAAATCTCTAGCAGTGGCGCCCGAACAGGGACTTGAAAGCGAAAGGGA
AACCAGAGGAGCTCTCTCGACGCAGGACTCGGCTTGCTGAAGCGCGCACGGCAAGAGGCGAGGGGCGGCG
ACTGGTGAGTACGCCAAAAATTTTGACTAGCGGAGGCTAGAAGGAGAGAGATGGGTGCGAGAGCGTCAGT
ATTAAGCGGGGGAGAATTAGATCGCGATGGGAAAAAATTCGGTTAAGGCCAGGGGGAAAGAAAAAATATA
AATTAAAACATATAGTATGGGCAAGCAGGGAGCTAGAACGATTCGCAGTTAATCCTGGCCTGTTAGAAAC
ATCAGAAGGCTGTAGACAAATACTGGGACAGCTACAACCATCCCTTCAGACAGGATCAGAAGAACTTAGA
TCATTATATAATACAGTAGCAACCCTCTATTGTGTGCATCAAAGGATAGAGATAAAAGACACCAAGGAAG
CTTTAGACAAGATAGAGGAAGAGCAAAACAAAAGTAAGACCACCGCACAGCAAGCGGCCGCTGATCTTCA
GACCTGGAGGAGGAGATATGAGGGACAATTGGAGAAGTGAATTATATAAATATAAAGTAGTAAAAATTGA
ACCATTAGGAGTAGCACCCACCAAGGCAAAGAGAAGAGTGGTGCAGAGAGAAAAAAGAGCAGTGGGAATA
GGAGCTTTGTTCCTTGGGTTCTTGGGAGCAGCAGGAAGCACTATGGGCGCAGCGTCAATGACGCTGACGG
TACAGGCCAGACAATTATTGTCTGGTATAGTGCAGCAGCAGAACAATTTGCTGAGGGCTATTGAGGCGCA
ACAGCATCTGTTGCAACTCACAGTCTGGGGCATCAAGCAGCTCCAGGCAAGAATCCTGGCTGTGGAAAGA
TACCTAAAGGATCAACAGCTCCTGGGGATTTGGGGTTGCTCTGGAAAACTCATTTGCACCACTGCTGTGC
CTTGGAATGCTAGTTGGAGTAATAAATCTCTGGAACAGATTTGGAATCACACGACCTGGATGGAGTGGGA
CAGAGAAATTAACAATTACACAAGCTTAATACACTCCTTAATTGAAGAATCGCAAAACCAGCAAGAAAAG
AATGAACAAGAATTATTGGAATTAGATAAATGGGCAAGTTTGTGGAATTGGTTTAACATAACAAATTGGC
TGTGGTATATAAAATTATTCATAATGATAGTAGGAGGCTTGGTAGGTTTAAGAATAGTTTTTGCTGTACT
TTCTATAGTGAATAGAGTTAGGCAGGGATATTCACCATTATCGTTTCAGACCCACCTCCCAACCCCGAGG
GGACCCGACAGGCCCGAAGGAATAGAAGAAGAAGGTGGAGAGAGAGACAGAGACAGATCCATTCGATTAG
TGAACGGATCGGCACTGCGTGCGCCAATTCTGCAGACAAATGGCAGTATTCATCCACAATTTTAAAAGAA
AAGGGGGGATTGGGGGGTACAGTGCAGGGGAAAGAATAGTAGACATAATAGCAACAGACATACAAACTAA
AGAATTACAAAAACAAATTACAAAAATTCAAAATTTTCGGGTTTATTACAGGGACAGCAGAGATCCAGTT
TGGTTAATCGTACGAATTTAACCCGTGTCGGCTCCAGATCTGGCCTCCGCGCCGGGTTTTGGCGCCTCCC
GCGGGCGCCCCCCTCCTCACGGCGAGCGCTGCCACGTCAGACGAAGGGCGCAGCGAGCGTCCTGATCCTT
CCGCCCGGACGCTCAGGACAGCGGCCCGCTGCTCATAAGACTCGGCCTTAGAACCCCAGTATCAGCAGAA
GGACATTTTAGGACGGGACTTGGGTGACTCTAGGGCACTGGTTTTCTTTCCAGAGAGCGGAACAGGCGAG
GAAAAGTAGTCCCTTCTCGGCGATTCTGCGGAGGGATCTCCGTGGGGCGGTGAACGCCGATGATTATATA
AGGACGCGCCGGGTGTGGCACAGCTAGTTCCGTCGCAGCCGGGATTTGGGTCGCGGTTCTTGTTTGTGGA
TCGCTGTGATCGTCACTTGGTGAGTAGCGGGCTGCTGGGCTGGCCGGGGCTTTCGTGGCCGCCGGGCCGC
TCGGTGGGACGGAAGCGTGTGGAGAGACCGCCAAGGGCTGTAGTCTGGGTCCGCGAGCAAGGTTGCCCTG
AACTGGGGGTTGGGGGGAGCGCAGCAAAATGGCGGCTGTTCCCGAGTCTTGAATGGAAGACGCTTGTGAG
GCGGGCTGTGAGGTCGTTGAAACAAGGTGGGGGGCATGGTGGGCGGCAAGAACCCAAGGTCTTGAGGCCT
TCGCTAATGCGGGAAAGCTCTTATTCGGGTGAGATGGGCTGGGGCACCATCTGGGGACCCTGACGTGAAG
TTTGTCACTGACTGGAGAACTCGGTTTGTCGTCTGTTGCGGGGGCGGCAGTTATGGCGGTGCCGTTGGGC
AGTGCACCCGTACCTTTGGGAGCGCGCGCCCTCGTCGTGTCGTGACGTCACCCGTTCTGTTGGCTTATAA
TGCAGGGTGGGGCCACCTGCCGGTAGGTGTGCGGTAGGCTTTTCTCCGTCGCAGGACGCAGGGTTCGGGC
CTAGGGTAGGCTCTCCTGAATCGACAGGCGCCGGACCTCTGGTGAGGGGAGGGATAAGTGAGGCGTCAGT
TTCTTTGGTCGGTTTTATGTACCTATCTTCTTAAGTAGCTGAAGCTCCGGTTTTGAACTATGCGCTCGGG
GTTGGCGAGTGTGTTTTGTGAAGTTTTTTAGGCACCTTTTGAAATGTAATCATTTGGGTCAATATGTAAT
TTTCAGTGTTAGACTAGTAAATTGTCCGCTAAATTCTGGCCGTTTTTGGCTTTTTTGTTAGACGAAGCTT
GGGCTGCAGGTCGACTCTAGACCACCATGGATTGCCTGTGCATTGTAACTACAAAGAAATACCGGTATCA
GGACGAAGAGGTGCTGCCTTCAGAGCGGATTTCCCCGCAAGTCCCAAATGAGGTGCTGGGTCCGGAGCTG
GTTCACGTCTCGGAGAAGAGCCTGTCAGAGATTGAGAATGTCCACGGGTTTGTCTCTCACTCTCATATCT
CACCCATAAAGGCAAATCCTCCTCCTGTGCTGGTCAACACAGACAGCTTGGAGACACCAACTTATGTTAA
TGGTACTGATGCAGATTATGAATATGAGGAAATCACACTTGAAAGGGGAAATTCAGGCCTTGGTTTCAGC
ATTGCAGGAGGTACAGACAACCCACACATTGGAGATGACTCAAGTATTTTCATCACCAAAATTATCACGG
GAGGAGCAGCTGCCCAGGATGGAAGATTGCGGGTAAATGACTGTATACTGAGAGTAAATGAAGCAGATGT
TCGTGATGTAACCCACAGCAAAGCAGTTGAAGCATTGAAAGAAGCTGGATCGATAGTGCGATTATATGTG
AAAAGGCGGAAGCCAGCCTCAGAAAAAATCATGGAAATAAAACTTATTAAAGGCCCTAAAGGTCTTGGGT
TCAGCATTGCTGGAGGTGTTGGAAACCAGCACATTCCTGGGGATAACAGCATCTATGTAACCAAAATAAT
TGAAGGAGGTGCAGCACACAAGGACGGCAAACTTCAGATTGGAGACAAGCTTCTAGCAGTGAACAGTGTC
TGTTTAGAAGAAGTTACTCATGAAGAAGCAGTGACTGCCTTAAAGAATACATCTGATTTTGTTTATTTGA
AAGTGGCAAAACCAACAAGTATGTATATAAATGATGGCTATGCACCACCCGACATCACTAATTCTTCTTC
TCAGTCTGTTGACAACCATGTTAGCCCGTCTTCATACTTGGGCCAGACTCCAGCGTCACCAGCCAGATAC
TCACCCATTTCTAAAGCAGTGCTTGGAGATGATGAGATCACTAGGGAACCTAGAAAAGTTGTTCTTCATC
GTGGCTCAACGGGACTTGGTTTCAACATTGTGGGAGGCGAAGATGGAGAAGGGATTTTTATCTCTTTCAT
CCTTGCTGGGGGACCTGCTGACCTAAGCGGAGAGCTCAGAAAAGGAGATCGCATTATATCGGTAAACAGT
GTTGACCTCAGAGCTGCAAGTCATGAACAAGCAGCTGCCGCATTAAAAAACGCAGGCCAAGCTGTCACTA
TTGTCGCACAGTATCGGCCTGAAGAGTACAGTCGTTTTGAAGCTAAAATTCACGACTTGCGGGAGCAGAT
GATGAACAGCAGTGTCAGCTCAGGGTCAGGGTCTCTCCGAACCAGCCAAAAGCGGTCCCTCTATGTCAGA
GCCCTTTTTGATTACGACAAGACTAAAGACAGTGGCCTTCCCAGTCAAGGGTTGAACTTCAAATTCGGAG
ATATTCTCCATGTTATCAATGCTTCTGATGACGAGTGGTGGCAGGCCAGACAGGTGACCCCAGATGGTGA
GAGTGACGAAGTTGGAGTAATTCCTAGTAAACGCAGAGTTGAGAAGAAAGAACGAGCCCGATTAAAAACA
GTCAAATTCAATTCTAAAACAAGAGGAGATAAAGGGTCATTCAATGACAAGCGTAAAAAGAACCTCTTTT
CCCGAAAATTTCCCTTCTACAAGAACAAGGACCAGAGTGAGCAGGAAACAAGTGATGCTGACCAGCACGT
AACTTCTAATGCCAGCGATAGCGAAAGTAGTTACCGTGGTCAAGAAGAATATGTTTTATCGTATGAGCCG
GTGAATCAGCAAGAAGTTAATTATACCCGACCAGTCATCATATTAGGACCTATGAAAGACAGAGTAAATG
ATGACTTAATCTCAGAATTTCCTGACAAATTTGGATCCTGTGTCCCTCATACAACTAGACCAAAGCGTGA
CTATGAGGTGGATGGACGAGATTACCATTTTGTGACTTCAAGAGAACAGATGGAGAAAGATATCCAGGAG
CATAAATTCATTGAAGCTGGCCAGTATAACAACCATCTATACGGAACGAGTGTCCAATCTGTGCGAGCAG
TAGCAGAGAAGGGCAAGCATTGTATCCTTGATGTGTCTGGAAATGCCATCAAGAGGTTGCAGATTGCACA
GCTCTATCCAATATCTATTTTTATTAAACCCAAATCCATGGAAAATATCATGGAAATGAATAAACGCCTA
ACAGACGAACAGGCCAGAAAAACGTTTGAGAGAGCAGTGAGACTGGAGCAGGAGTTCACTGAGCATTTCA
CAGCTATTGTCCAGGGAGACACGCTGGAGGACATTTACAATCAAGTGAAGCAGATCATAGAAGAGCAGTC
TGGTCCTTACATCTGGGTCCCAGCAAAAGAAAAATTAGGATCCGGTGGATCAGGAGGTTCAGGTGGAAGA
TCCATCGCCACCATGGTGAGCAAGGGCGAGGAGCTGTTCACCGGGGTGGTGCCCATCCTGGTCGAGCTGG
ACGGCGACGTAAACGGCCACAAGTTCAGCGTGTCCGGCGAGGGCGAGGGCGATGCCACCTACGGCAAGCT
GACCCTGAAGTTCATCTGCACCACCGGCAAGCTGCCCGTGCCCTGGCCCACCCTCGTGACCACCCTGACC
TACGGCGTGCAGTGCTTCAGCCGCTACCCCGACCACATGAAGCAGCACGACTTCTTCAAGTCCGCCATGC
CCGAAGGCTACGTCCAGGAGCGCACCATCTTCTTCAAGGACGACGGCAACTACAAGACCCGCGCCGAGGT
GAAGTTCGAGGGCGACACCCTGGTGAACCGCATCGAGCTGAAGGGCATCGACTTCAAGGAGGACGGCAAC
ATCCTGGGGCACAAGCTGGAGTACAACTACAACAGCCACAACGTCTATATCATGGCCGACAAGCAGAAGA
ACGGCATCAAGGTGAACTTCAAGATCCGCCACAACATCGAGGACGGCAGCGTGCAGCTCGCCGACCACTA
CCAGCAGAACACCCCCATCGGCGACGGCCCCGTGCTGCTGCCCGACAACCACTACCTGAGCACCCAGTCC
GCCCTGAGCAAAGACCCCAACGAGAAGCGCGATCACATGGTCCTGCTGGAGTTCGTGACCGCCGCCGGGA
TCACTCTCGGCATGGACGAGCTGTACAAGTAAGCTAGCTCGAGCTAGAATTAATTCGATATCAAGCTTAT
CGATAATCAACCTCTGGATTACAAAATTTGTGAAAGATTGACTGGTATTCTTAACTATGTTGCTCCTTTT
ACGCTATGTGGATACGCTGCTTTAATGCCTTTGTATCATGCTATTGCTTCCCGTATGGCTTTCATTTTCT
CCTCCTTGTATAAATCCTGGTTGCTGTCTCTTTATGAGGAGTTGTGGCCCGTTGTCAGGCAACGTGGCGT
GGTGTGCACTGTGTTTGCTGACGCAACCCCCACTGGTTGGGGCATTGCCACCACCTGTCAGCTCCTTTCC
GGGACTTTCGCTTTCCCCCTCCCTATTGCCACGGCGGAACTCATCGCCGCCTGCCTTGCCCGCTGCTGGA
CAGGGGCTCGGCTGTTGGGCACTGACAATTCCGTGGTGTTGTCGGGGAAATCATCGTCCTTTCCTTGGCT
GCTCGCCTGTGTTGCCACCTGGATTCTGCGCGGGACGTCCTTCTGCTACGTCCCTTCGGCCCTCAATCCA
GCGGACCTTCCTTCCCGCGGCCTGCTGCCGGCTCTGCGGCCTCTTCCGCGTCTTCGCCTTCGCCCTCAGA
CGAGTCGGATCTCCCTTTGGGCCGCCTCCCCGCATCGATACCGTCGAGACCTAGAAAAACATGGAGCAAT
CACAAGTAGCAATACAGCAGCTACCAATGCTGATTGTGCCTGGCTAGAAGCACAAGAGGAGGAGGAGGTG
GGTTTTCCAGTCACACCTCAGGTACCTTTAAGACCAATGACTTACAAGGCAGCTGTAGATCTTAGCCACT
TTTTAAAAGAAAAGGGGGGACTGGAAGGGCTAATTCACTCCCAACGAAGACAAGATATCCTTGATCTGTG
GATCTACCACACACAAGGCTACTTCCCTGATTGGCAGAACTACACACCAGGGCCAGGGATCAGATATCCA
CTGACCTTTGGATGGTGCTACAAGCTAGTACCAGTTGAGCAAGAGAAGGTAGAAGAAGCCAATGAAGGAG
AGAACACCCGCTTGTTACACCCTGTGAGCCTGCATGGGATGGATGACCCGGAGAGAGAAGTATTAGAGTG
GAGGTTTGACAGCCGCCTAGCATTTCATCACATGGCCCGAGAGCTGCATCCGGACTGTACTGGGTCTCTC
TGGTTAGACCAGATCTGAGCCTGGGAGCTCTCTGGCTAACTAGGGAACCCACTGCTTAAGCCTCAATAAA
GCTTGCCTTGAGTGCTTCAAGTAGTGTGTGCCCGTCTGTTGTGTGACTCTGGTAACTAGAGATCCCTCAG
ACCCTTTTAGTCAGTGTGGAAAATCTCTAGCAGGGCCCGTTTAAACCCGCTGATCAGCCTCGACTGTGCC
TTCTAGTTGCCAGCCATCTGTTGTTTGCCCCTCCCCCGTGCCTTCCTTGACCCTGGAAGGTGCCACTCCC
ACTGTCCTTTCCTAATAAAATGAGGAAATTGCATCGCATTGTCTGAGTAGGTGTCATTCTATTCTGGGGG
GTGGGGTGGGGCAGGACAGCAAGGGGGAGGATTGGGAAGACAATAGCAGGCATGCTGGGGATGCGGTGGG
CTCTATGGCTTCTGAGGCGGAAAGAACCAGCTGGGGCTCTAGGGGGTATCCCC
[124 nt withheld, positions 8664-8787]
C
[91 nt withheld, positions 8789-8879]
A
[49 nt withheld, positions 8881-8929]
CCTTTGACGTTGGAGTCCACGTTCTTT
[37 nt withheld, positions 8957-8993]
ACCCTATCTCGGTCTATTCTTTTGATTTATAAGGGATTTTGCCGATTTCGGCCTATTGGTTAAAAAATGA
GCTGATTTAACAAAAATTTAACGCGAATTAATTCTGTGGAATGTGTGTCAGTTAGGGTGTGGAAAGTCCC
CAGGCTCCCCAGCAGGCAGAAGTATGCAAAGCATGCATCTCAATTAGTCAGCAACCAGGTGTGGAAAGTC
CCCAGGCTCCCCAGCAGGCAGAAGTATGCAAAGCATGCATCTCAATTAGTCAGCAACCATAGTCCCGCCC
CTAACTCCGCCCATCCCGCCCCTAACTCCGCCCAGTTCCGCCCATTCTCCGCCCCATGGCTGACTAATTT
TTTTTATTTATGCAGAGGCCGAGGCCGCCTCTGCCTCTGAGCTATTCCAGAAGTAGTGAGGAGGCTTTTT
TGGAGGCCTAGGCTTTTGCAAAAAGCTCCCGGGAGCTTGTATATCCATTTTCGGATCTGATCAGCACGTG
TTGACAATTAATCATCGGCATAGTATATCGGCATAGTATAATACGACAAGGTGAGGAACTAAACCATGGC
CAAGTTGACCAGTGCCGTTCCGGTGCTCACCGCGCGCGACGTCGCCGGAGCGGTCGAGTTCTGGACCGAC
CGGCTCGGGTTCTCCCGGGACTTCGTGGAGGACGACTTCGCCGGTGTGGTCCGGGACGACGTGACCCTGT
TCATCAGCGCGGTCCAGGACCAGGTGGTGCCGGACAACACCCTGGCCTGGGTGTGGGTGCGCGGCCTGGA
CGAGCTGTACGCCGAGTGGTCGGAGGTCGTGTCCACGAACTTCCGGGACGCCTCCGGGCCGGCCATGACC
GAGATCGGCGAGCAGCCGTGGGGGCGGGAGTTCGCCCTGCGCGACCCGGCCGGCAACTGCGTGCACTTCG
TGGCCGAGGAGCAGGACTGACACGTGCTACGAGATTTCGATTCCACCGCCGCCTTCTATGAAAGGTTGGG
CTTCGGAATCGTTTTCCGGGACGCCGGCTGGATGATCCTCCAGCGCGGGGATCTCATGCTGGAGTTCTTC
GCCCACCCCAACTTGTTTATTGCAGCTTATAATGGTTACAAATAAAGCAATAGCATCACAAATTTCACAA
ATAAAGCATTTTTTTCACTGCATTCTAGTTGTGGTTTGTCCAAACTCATCAATGTATCTTATCATGTCTG
TATACCGTCGACCTCTAGCTAGAGCTTGGCGTAATCATGGTCATAGCTGTTTCCTGTGTGAAATTGTTAT
CCGCTCACAATTCCACACAACATACGAGCCGGAAGCATAAAGTGTAAAGCCTGGGGTGCCTAATGAGTGA
GCTAACTCACATTAATTGCGTTGCGCTCACTGCCCGCTTTCCAGTCGGGAAACCTGTCGTGCCAGCTGCA
TTAATGAATCGGCCAACGCGCGGGGAGAGGCGGTTTGCGTATTGGGCGCTCTTCCGCTTCCTCGCTCACT
GACTCGCTGCGCTCGGTCGTTCGGCTGCGGCGAGCGGTATCAGCTCACTCAAAGGCGGTAATACGGTTAT
CCACAGAATCAGGGGATAACGCAGGAAAGAACATGTGAGCAAAAGGCCAGCAAAAGGCCAGGAACCGTAA
AAAGGCCGCGTTGCTGGCGTTTTTCCATAGGCTCCGCCCCCCTGACGAGCATCACAAAAATCGACGCTCA
AGTCAGAGGTGGCGAAACCCGACAGGACTATAAAGATACCAGGCGTTTCCCCCTGGAAGCTCCCTCGTGC
GCTCTCCTGTTCCGACCCTGCCGCTTACCGGATACCTGTCCGCCTTTCTCCCTTCGGGAAGCGTGGCGCT
TTCTCATAGCTCACGCTGTAGGTATCTCAGTTCGGTGTAGGTCGTTCGCTCCAAGCTGGGCTGTGTGCAC
GAACCCCCCGTTCAGCCCGACCGCTGCGCCTTATCCGGTAACTATCGTCTTGAGTCCAACCCGGTAAGAC
ACGACTTATCGCCACTGGCAGCAGCCACTGGTAACAGGATTAGCAGAGCGAGGTATGTAGGCGGTGCTAC
AGAGTTCTTGAAGTGGTGGCCTAACTACGGCTACACTAGAAGAACAGTATTTGGTATCTGCGCTCTGCTG
AAGCCAGTTACCTTCGGAAAAAGAGTTGGTAGCTCTTGATCCGGCAAACAAACCACCGCTGGTAGCGGTG
GTTTTTTTGTTTGCAAGCAGCAGATTACGCGCAGAAAAAAAGGATCTCAAGAAGATCCTTTGATCTTTTC
TACGGGGTCTGACGCTCAGTGGAACGAAAACTCACGTTAAGGGATTTTGGTCATGAGATTATCAAAAAGG
ATCTTCACCTAGATCCTTTTAAATTAAAAATGAAGTTTTAAATCAATCTAAAGTATATATGAGTAAACTT
GGTCTGACAGTTACCAATGCTTAATCAGTGAGGCACCTATCTCAGCGATCTGTCTATTTCGTTCATCCAT
AGTTGCCTGACTCCCCGTCGTGTAGATAACTACGATACGGGAGGGCTTACCATCTGGCCCCAGTGCTGCA
ATGATACCGCGAGACCCACGCTCACCGGCTCCAGATTTATCAGCAATAAACCAGCCAGCCGGAAGGGCCG
AGCGCAGAAGTGGTCCTGCAACTTTATCCGCCTCCATCCAGTCTATTAATTGTTGCCGGGAAGCTAGAGT
AAGTAGTTCGCCAGTTAATAGTTTGCGCAACGTTGTTGCCATTGCTACAGGCATCGTGGTGTCACGCTCG
TCGTTTGGTATGGCTTCATTCAGCTCCGGTTCCCAACGATCAAGGCGAGTTACATGATCCCCCATGTTGT
GCAAAAAAGCGGTTAGCTCCTTCGGTCCTCCGATCGTTGTCAGAAGTAAGTTGGCCGCAGTGTTATCACT
CATGGTTATGGCAGCACTGCATAATTCTCTTACTGTCATGCCATCCGTAAGATGCTTTTCTGTGACTGGT
GAGTACTCAACCAAGTCATTCTGAGAATAGTGTATGCGGCGACCGAGTTGCTCTTGCCCGGCGTCAATAC
GGGATAATACCGCGCCACATAGCAGAACTTTAAAAGTGCTCATCATTGGAAAACGTTCTTCGGGGCGAAA
ACTCTCAAGGATCTTACCGCTGTTGAGATCCAGTTCGATGTAACCCACTCGTGCACCCAACTGATCTTCA
GCATCTTTTACTTTCACCAGCGTTTCTGGGTGAGCAAAAACAGGAAGGCAAAATGCCGCAAAAAAGGGAA
TAAGGGCGACACGGAAATGTTGAATACTCATACTCTTCCTTTTTCAATATTATTGAAGCATTTATCAGGG
TTATTGTCTCATGAGCGGATACATATTTGAATGTATTTAGAAAAATAAACAAATAGGGGTTCCGCGCACA
TTTCCCCGAAAAGTGCCACCTGAC
Features (pLannotate 1.2.2; 32 found; start..end, strand, type, name):
     31..83      -  misc_feature   bom (fragment): basis of mobility region from pBR322
    238..617     +  enhancer       CMV enhancer: human cytomegalovirus immediate early enhancer
    618..817     +  promoter       CMV promoter: human cytomegalovirus (CMV) immediate early promoter
    835..1015    +  LTR            5' LTR (truncated): truncated 5' long terminal repeat (LTR) from HIV-1
   1062..1187    +  misc_feature   HIV-1 Ψ: packaging signal of human immunodeficiency virus type 1
   1171..1534    +  CDS            HIV-1 gag (fragment): gag protein from human immunodeficiency virus 1; gag
   1680..1913    +  misc_feature   RRE: The Rev response element (RRE) of HIV-1 allows for Rev-dependent mRNA export from the nucleus to the cytoplasm.
   2290..2390    +  CDS            Rev (fragment): human immunodeficiency virus 1 (HIV-1) Rev protein; rev; enhances nuclear export of unspliced and incompletely spliced viral mRNAs
   2440..2557    +  misc_feature   cPPT/CTS: central polypurine tract and central termination sequence of HIV-1
   2632..3843    +  promoter       UbC promoter: human ubiquitin C promoter
   3854..3871    -  misc_feature   MCS (fragment): pUC18/19 multiple cloning site
   3907..6267    +  CDS            Dlg1 (fragment): DLG1_MOUSE - Also known as Dlgh1. Experimental evidence at protein level: Swiss-Prot protein existence level 1. Essential multidomain scaffolding protein required for normal development. Recruits channels, receptors and signaling molecules to discrete plasma membrane domains in polarized cells. Regulates the excitability of cardiac myocytes by modulating the functional expression of Kv4 channels (By similarity). Functional regulator of Kv1.5 channel (By similarity). May play a role in adherens junction assembly, signal transduction, cell proliferation, synaptogenesis and lymphocyte activation.
   6313..7032    +  CDS            EGFP: the original enhanced GFP (Yang et al., 1996) mammalian codon-optimized
   7052..7075    +  misc_feature   MCS (fragment): pBluescript multiple cloning site
   7075..7663    +  misc_feature   WPRE: woodchuck hepatitis virus posttranscriptional regulatory element
   7588..8175    +  CDS            nef: NEF_HV112 - Experimental evidence at protein level: Swiss-Prot protein existence level 1. Extracellular Nef protein targets CD4(+) T-lymphocytes for apoptosis by interacting with CXCR4 surface receptors. From Human immunodeficiency virus type 1 group M subtype B (isolate PCV12) (HIV-1).
   8182..8362    +  LTR            5' LTR (truncated): truncated 5' long terminal repeat (LTR) from HIV-1
   8394..8618    +  polyA_signal   bGH poly(A) signal: bovine growth hormone polyadenylation signal
   8622..8643    +  promoter       SV40 promoter (fragment): SV40 enhancer and early promoter
   8664..9092    +  rep_origin     f1 ori (sequence partly withheld): f1 bacteriophage origin of replication; arrow indicates direction of (+) strand synthesis
   9106..9435    +  promoter       SV40 promoter: SV40 enhancer and early promoter
   9483..9530    +  promoter       EM7 promoter: synthetic bacterial promoter&nbsp
   9549..9923    +  CDS            BleoR: antibiotic-binding protein; Sh ble from Streptoalloteichus hindustanus; confers resistance to bleomycin, phleomycin, and Zeocin™
   9933..10058   +  CDS            ble (fragment): BLE_KLEPN - Experimental evidence at protein level: Swiss-Prot protein existence level 1. Binding protein with a strong affinity to the bleomycin family of antibiotics. Binds to CL990; an antimitotic-antibiotic compound. From Klebsiella pneumoniae.
  10053..10174   +  polyA_signal   SV40 poly(A) signal: SV40 polyadenylation signal
  10245..10267   -  protein_bind   lac operator (fragment): The lac repressor binds to the lac operator to inhibit transcription in E. coli. This inhibition can be relieved by adding lactose or isopropyl-β-D-thiogalactopyranoside (IPTG). lac repressor encoded by lacI
  10271..10301   -  promoter       lac promoter: promoter for the E. coli lac operon
  10316..10337   -  protein_bind   CAP binding site: CAP binding activates transcription in the presence of cAMP. E. coli catabolite activator protein
  10350..10442   -  CDS            lacI (fragment): lac repressor; lacI; The lac repressor binds to the lac operator to inhibit transcription in E. coli. This inhibition can be relieved by adding lactose or isopropyl-β-D-thiogalactopyranoside (IPTG).
  10625..11213   -  rep_origin     ori: high-copy-number ColE1/pMB1/pBR322/pUC origin of replication
  11384..12244   -  CDS            AmpR: β-lactamase; bla; confers resistance to ampicillin, carbenicillin, and related antibiotics
  12245..12349   -  promoter       AmpR promoter: bla
