[The description below was written by a language model from this plasmid's Addgene catalogue record and pLannotate feature annotations shown in this document.]
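Description:
FUap97GW (C4) is a lentiviral transfer plasmid built on the FUGW backbone for expression of rat SAP97 alpha (the Dlg1 gene product, a multidomain synaptic scaffolding protein) fused at its C terminus to EGFP through a short linker. In bacteria it is maintained by a high-copy ColE1/pUC-type origin and selected with ampicillin through the bla gene. The sequenced plasmid of about 12.4 kb also carries an f1 origin and an SV40/EM7-driven bleomycin/Zeocin resistance cassette outside the viral region.

The viral genome is organised in the usual HIV-1-derived format. A CMV enhancer/promoter replaces the upstream part of the 5' LTR to drive genomic RNA synthesis in packaging cells. It is followed by the Ψ packaging signal with a gag fragment, the Rev response element for Rev-dependent nuclear export, and the cPPT/CTS element that aids nuclear import of the reverse-transcribed genome. The internal human ubiquitin C promoter then drives the SAP97alpha-EGFP open reading frame, giving broad constitutive expression in transduced mammalian cells. The WPRE downstream enhances transcript stability and expression. A truncated 3' LTR closes the cassette, which is consistent with a self-inactivating design, and a bGH polyadenylation signal follows it. The annotated nef and Rev segments are residual viral sequence fragments, not intended payloads.

The plasmid supplies no packaging or envelope functions, so these must be provided in trans to make virus. The associated work concerns how the alternative N-terminal domains of PSD-95 and SAP97 govern activity-dependent regulation of synaptic AMPA receptor function. The construct fits this use by delivering a fluorescently trackable alpha isoform of SAP97, presumably to neurons, although the record does not state the target cells.
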