Addgene plasmid #74020: FUap97GW (C4)
Purpose: lentiviral expression of SAP97alpha-EGFP fusion
Depositing lab: Robert Malenka & Oliver Schluter & Weifeng Xu. Depositing organization: Stanford University. Publication: Alternative N-terminal domains of PSD-95 and SAP97 govern activity-dependent regulation of synaptic AMPA receptor function. Schluter OM, Xu W, Malenka RC. Neuron. 2006 Jul 6;51(1):99-111. 10.1016/j.neuron.2006.05.016 PubMed 16815335.
Backbone
  Vector backbone: FUGW
  Backbone manufacturer: David Baltimore (Addgene plasmid # 14883)
  Backbone size w/o insert (bp): 9941
  Vector type: Mammalian Expression, Lentiviral
Growth in bacteria
  Bacterial resistance: Ampicillin, 100 μg/mL
  Growth temperature: 37°C
  Growth strain: NEB Stable
  Copy number: High Copy
Gene/Insert
  Gene/Insert name: SAP97 alpha
  Species: R. norvegicus (rat)
  Promoter: hUbC
  Tag / fusion protein: EGFP (C terminal on insert)
  Cloning method: Unknown
  Sequencing primers: 5′ hUBCpro-F; 3′ WPRE-R
Terms and licenses: Academic/Nonprofit Terms; Industry Terms: Not Available to Industry
Depositor comments: Map: FUGW (w/o PacI)-SalI-XbaI-(p97a)-BamHI-(linker)-(EGFP)-BglII-BsrBI-EcoRV-HinDIII-ClaI
How to cite: FUap97GW (C4) was a gift from Robert Malenka & Oliver Schluter & Weifeng Xu (Addgene plasmid # 74020 ; http://n2t.net/addgene:74020 ; RRID:Addgene_74020)
