>Addgene plasmid #74020 | FUap97GW (C4) | addgene partial sequence | sequence record 140863 | FUGW-Fwd 5'-ATTACAGGGACAGCAGAGATCC-3'
ATCTGGCCTCCGCGCCGGGTTTTGGCGCCTCCCGCGGGCGCCCCCCTCCTCACGGCGAGCGCTGCCACGT
CAGACGAAGGGCGCAGCGAGCGTCCTGATCCTTCCGCCCGGACGCTCAGGACAGCGGCCCGCTGCTCATA
AGACTCGGCCTTAGAACCCCAGTATCAGCAGAAGGACATTTTAGGACGGGACTTGGGTGACTCTAGGGCA
CTGGTTTTCTTTCCAGAGAGCGGAACAGGCGAGGAAAAGTAGTCCCTTCTCGGCGATTCTGCGGAGGGAT
CTCCGTGGGGCGGTGAACGCCGATGATTATATAAGGACGCGCCGGGTGTGGCACAGCTAGTTCCGTCGCA
GCCGGGATTTGGGTCGCGGTTCTTGTTTGTGGATCGCTGTGATCGTCACTTGGTGAGTAGCGGGCTGCTG
GGCTGGCCGGGGCTTTCGTGGCCGCCGGGCCGCTCGGTGGGACGGAAGCGTGTGGAGAGACCGCCAAGGG
CTGTAGTCTGGGTCCGCGAGCAAGGTTGCCCTGAACTGGGGGTTGGGGGGAGCGCAGCAAAATGGCGGCT
GTTCCCGAGTCTTGAATGGAAGACGCTTGTGAGGCGGGCTGTGAGGTCGTTGAAACAAGGTGGGGGGCAT
GGTGGGCGGCAAGAACCCAAGGTCTTGAGGCCTTCGCTAATGCGGGAAAGCTCTTATTCGGGTGAGATGG
GCTGGGGCACCATCTGGGGACCCTGACGTGAAGTTTGTCACTGACTGGAGAACTCGGTTTGTCGTCTGTT
GCG
