>Addgene plasmid #74020 | FUap97GW (C4) | addgene partial sequence | sequence record 140945 | EGFP-N 5'-CGTCGCCGTCCAGCTCGACCAG-3'
CTTGCTCACCATGGTGGCGATGGATCTTCCACCTGAACCTCCTGATCCACCGGATCCTAATTTTTCTTTT
GCTGGGACCCAGATGTAAGGACCAGACTGCTCTTCTATGATCTGCTTCACTTGATTGTAAATGTCCTCCA
GCGTGTCTCCCTGGACAATAGCTGTGAAATGCTCAGTGAACTCCTGCTCCAGTCTCACTGCTCTCTCAAA
CGTTTTTCTGGCCTGTTCGTCTGTTAGGCGTTTATTCATTTCCATGATATTTTCCATGGATTTGGGTTTA
ATAAAAATAGATATTGGATAGAGCTGTGCAATCTGCAACCTCTTGATGGCATTTCCAGACACATCAAGGA
TACAATGCTTGCCCTTCTCTGCTACTGCTCGCACAGATTGGACACTCGTTCCGTATAGATGGTTGTTATA
CTGGCCAGCTTCAATGAATTTATGCTCCTGGATATCTTTCTCCATCTGTTCTCTTGAAGTCACAAAATGG
TAATCTCGTCCATCCACCTCATAGTCACGCTTTGGTCTAGTTGTATGAGGGACACAGGATCCAAATTTGT
CAGGAAATTCTGAGATTAAGTCATCATTTACTCTGTCTTTCATAGGTCCTAATATGATGACTGGTCGGGT
ATAATTAACTTCTTGCTGATTCACCGGCTCATACGATAAAACATATTCTTCTTGACCACGGTAACTACTT
TCGCTATCGCTGGCATTAGAAGTTACGTGCTGGTCAGCATCACTTGTTTCCTGCTCACTCTGGTCCTTGT
TCTTGTA
