>Addgene plasmid #74020 | FUap97GW (C4) | addgene partial sequence | sequence record 141051 | hUBCpro-F 5'-TGAAGCTCCGGTTTTGAACT-3'
TGTAATCATTTGGGTCAATATGTAATTTTAGTGTTAGACTAGTAAATTGTCCGCTAAATTCTGGCCGTTT
TTGGCTTTTTTGTTAGACGAAGCTTGGGCTGCAGGTCGACTCTAGACCACCATGGATTGCCTGTGCATTG
TAACTACAAAGAAATACCGGTATCAGGACGAAGAGGTGCTGCCTTCAGAGCGGATTTCCCCGCAAGTCCC
AAATGAGGTGCTGGGTCCGGAGCTGGTTCACGTCTCGGAGAAGAGCCTGTCAGAGATTGAGAATGTCCAC
GGGTTTGTCTCTCACTCTCATATCTCACCCATAAAGGCAAATCCTCCTCCTGTGCTGGTCAACACAGACA
GCTTGGAGACACCAACTTATGTTAATGGTACTGATGCAGATTATGAATATGAGGAAATCACACTTGAAAG
GGGAAATTCAGGCCTTGGTTTCAGCATTGCAGGAGGTACAGACAACCCACACATTGGAGATGACTCAAGT
ATTTTCATCACCAAAATTATCACGGGAGGAGCAGCTGCCCAGGATGGAAGATTGCGGGTAAATGACTGTA
TACTGAGAGTAAATGAAGCAGATGTTCGTGATGTAACCCACAGCAAAGCAGTTGAAGCATTGAAAGAAGC
TGGATCGATAGTGCGATTATATGTGAA
